>Addgene plasmid #166011 | R619-M64-303: CMV51p> SARS-CoV-2 S(1-1208)-2P-T4f-3C-His8-Strep2x2 D614G | addgene full sequence | sequence record 331950 | Addgene NGS Result
ACGGATCGGGAGATCCGCCTTTATGTGTAACTCTTGGCTGAAGCTCTTACACCAATGCTGGGGGACATGT
ACCTCCCAGGGGCCCAGGAAGACTACGGGAGGCTACACCAACGTCAATCAGAGGGGCCTGTGTAGCTACC
GATAAGCGGACCCTCAAGAGGGCATTAGCAATAGTGTTTATAAGGCCCCCTTGTTAACCCTAAACGGGTA
GCATATGCTTCCCGGGTAGTAGTATATACTATCCAGACTAACCCTAATTCAATAGCATATGTTACCCAAC
GGGAAGCATATGCTATCGAATTAGGGTTAGTAAAAGGGTCCTAAGGAACAGCGATATCTCCCACCCCATG
AGCTGTCACGGTTTTATTTACATGGGGTCAGGATTCCACGAGGGTAGTGAACCATTTTAGTCACAAGGGC
AGTGGCTGAAGATCAAGGAGCGGGCAGTGAACTCTCCTGAATCTTCGCCTGCTTCTTCATTCTCCTTCGT
TTAGCTAATAGAATAACTGCTGAGTTGTGAACAGTAAGGTGTATGTGAGGTGCTCGAAAACAAGGTTTCA
GGTGACGCCCCCAGAATAAAATTTGGACGGGGGGTTCAGTGGTGGCATTGTGCTATGACACCAATATAAC
CCTCACAAACCCCTTGGGCAATAAATACTAGTGTAGGAATGAAACATTCTGAATATCTTTAACAATAGAA
ATCCATGGGGTGGGGACAAGCCGTAAAGACTGGATGTCCATCTCACACGAATTTATGGCTATGGGCAACA
CATAATCCTAGTGCAATATGATACTGGGGTTATTAAGATGTGTCCCAGGCAGGGACCAAGACAGGTGAAC
CATGTTGTTACACTCTATTTGTAACAAGGGGAAAGAGAGTGGACGCCGACAGCAGCGGACTCCACTGGTT
GTCTCTAACACCCCCGAAAATTAAACGGGGCTCCACGCCAATGGGGCCCATAAACAAAGACAAGTGGCCA
CTCTTTTTTTTGAAATTGTGGAGTGGGGGCACGCGTCAGCCCCCACACGCCGCCCTGCGGTTTTGGACTG
TAAAATAAGGGTGTAATAACTTGGCTGATTGTAACCCCGCTAACCACTGCGGTCAAACCACTTGCCCACA
AAACCACTAATGGCACCCCGGGGAATACCTGCATAAGTAGGTGGGCGGGCCAAGATAGGGGCGCGATTGC
TGCGATCTGGAGGACAAATTACACACACTTGCGCCTGAGCGCCAAGCACAGGGTTGTTGGTCCTCATATT
CACGAGGTCGCTGAGAGCACGGTGGGCTAATGTTGCCATGGGTAGCATATACTACCCAAATATCTGGATA
GCATATGCTATCCTAATCTATATCTGGGTAGCATAGGCTATCCTAATCTATATCTGGGTAGCATATGCTA
TCCTAATCTATATCTGGGTAGTATATGCTATCCTAATTTATATCTGGGTAGCATAGGCTATCCTAATCTA
TATCTGGGTAGCATATGCTATCCTAATCTATATCTGGGTAGTATATGCTATCCTAATCTGTATCCGGGTA
GCATATGCTATCCTAATAGAGATTAGGGTAGTATATGCTATCCTAATTTATATCTGGGTAGCATATACTA
CCCAAATATCTGGATAGCATATGCTATCCTAATCTATATCTGGGTAGCATATGCTATCCTAATCTATATC
TGGGTAGCATAGGCTATCCTAATCTATATCTGGGTAGCATATGCTATCCTAATCTATATCTGGGTAGTAT
ATGCTATCCTAATTTATATCTGGGTAGCATAGGCTATCCTAATCTATATCTGGGTAGCATATGCTATCCT
AATCTATATCTGGGTAGTATATGCTATCCTAATCTGTATCCGGGTAGCATATGCTATCCTCATGCATATA
CAGTCAGCATATGATACCCAGTAGTAGAGTGGGAGTGCTATCCTTTGCATATGCCGCCACCTCCCAAGGG
GGCGTGAATTTTCGCTGCTTGTCCTTTTCCTGCTGGGGATCTCCCGATCCCCTATGGTGCACTCTCAGTA
CAATCTGCTCTGATGCCGCATAGTTAAGCCAGTATCTGCTCCCTGCTTGTGTGTTGGAGGTCGCTGAGTA
GTGCGCGAGCAAAATTTAAGCTACAACAAGGCAAGGCTTGACCGACAATTGCATGAAGAATCTGCTTAGG
GTTAGGCGTTTTGCGCTGCTTCGATCACAACTTTGTATAGAAAAGTTGGCCCTGCAGGCGTTACATAACT
TACGGTAAATGGCCCGCCTGGCTGACCGCCCAACGACCCCCGCCCATTGACGTCAATAATGACGTATGTT
CCCATAGTAACGCCAATAGGGACTTTCCATTGACGTCAATGGGTGGAGTATTTACGGTAAACTGCCCACT
TGGCAGTACATCAAGTGTATCATATGCCAAGTCCGCCCCCTATTGACGTCAATGACGGTAAATGGCCCGC
CTGGCATTATGCCCAGTACATGACCTTACGGGACTTTCCTACTTGGCAGTACATCTACGTATTAGTCATC
GCTATTACCATGGTGATGCGGTTTTGGCAGTACACCAATGGGCGTGGATAGCGGTTTGACTCACGGGGAT
TTCCAAGTCTCCACCCCATTGACGTCAATGGGAGTTTGTTTTGGCACCAAAATCAACGGGACTTTCCAAA
ATGTCGTAATAACCCCGCCCCGTTGACGCAAATGGGCGGTAGGCGTGTACGGTGGGAGGTCTATATAAGC
AGAGCTCGTTTAGTGAACCGTCAGATCGCCTGGAGACGCCATCCACGCTGTTTTGACCTCCATAGAAGAC
AACAACTTTGTACAAAAAAGTTGGCACCATGTTCGTGTTCCTTGTCCTCCTGCCGCTGGTGTCATCGCAG
TGCGTGAACCTGACCACCCGGACTCAGCTGCCTCCTGCTTACACTAACTCCTTCACTCGCGGGGTGTACT
ACCCTGACAAAGTGTTCCGGTCGTCCGTGCTGCATAGCACCCAGGACCTGTTCCTTCCGTTCTTCTCCAA
CGTGACCTGGTTCCACGCCATTCACGTGTCGGGGACCAACGGCACTAAGAGATTCGACAACCCCGTCTTG
CCCTTCAATGACGGAGTATACTTCGCCTCGACGGAAAAGTCCAACATCATTCGGGGTTGGATCTTCGGCA
CTACCCTGGACAGCAAGACCCAGTCCCTGCTCATTGTCAACAACGCCACCAACGTCGTGATCAAAGTCTG
CGAGTTTCAGTTTTGTAACGATCCGTTCCTCGGCGTGTACTACCACAAGAACAACAAGAGCTGGATGGAG
TCCGAATTCCGGGTCTACTCCTCCGCCAACAACTGTACCTTCGAATACGTGTCCCAACCTTTCCTCATGG
ACCTCGAAGGAAAACAGGGAAACTTCAAGAACTTGAGAGAGTTTGTGTTCAAGAATATCGATGGCTACTT
CAAGATCTACTCGAAGCATACCCCGATCAACCTCGTGCGGGACCTACCTCAAGGGTTCTCCGCACTTGAG
CCGCTCGTGGACCTCCCCATTGGCATCAACATCACCAGATTCCAGACTTTACTGGCACTGCATAGATCGT
ATCTCACACCCGGGGACTCCTCCTCCGGGTGGACAGCTGGTGCTGCGGCCTACTACGTGGGATATCTCCA
GCCCCGGACCTTCTTGCTGAAGTACAACGAGAACGGCACCATCACGGATGCCGTGGACTGTGCACTGGAC
CCCTTGAGTGAAACCAAGTGCACGCTGAAGTCCTTCACCGTGGAAAAAGGCATCTACCAGACCAGCAACT
TCAGGGTGCAGCCTACTGAATCAATCGTGCGGTTCCCTAACATTACCAATCTGTGCCCGTTCGGCGAAGT
GTTCAACGCCACTAGATTCGCCTCGGTGTACGCCTGGAACCGAAAGCGGATCAGCAACTGCGTGGCCGAC
TACTCAGTGCTCTACAACTCGGCCAGCTTCTCCACCTTCAAGTGCTACGGAGTGTCGCCCACCAAGCTGA
ACGATCTGTGCTTCACCAACGTGTACGCGGATTCCTTCGTGATCCGCGGAGATGAAGTCCGCCAAATCGC
CCCCGGTCAAACCGGAAAGATTGCCGACTACAACTATAAGCTGCCGGACGACTTTACCGGATGCGTGATT
GCCTGGAATTCCAACAATTTGGATTCAAAAGTCGGCGGCAACTACAACTACCTGTACCGCCTGTTCCGGA
AGTCAAACCTGAAGCCGTTCGAACGCGACATCAGCACCGAAATCTATCAAGCGGGAAGCACTCCCTGCAA
CGGGGTGGAGGGCTTCAACTGCTACTTCCCGCTGCAAAGCTACGGATTCCAGCCTACCAACGGCGTTGGA
TACCAGCCATATCGCGTGGTCGTGCTCTCCTTTGAACTTCTGCACGCCCCTGCCACTGTGTGCGGCCCCA
AGAAGTCCACTAACCTCGTCAAGAATAAGTGCGTGAATTTCAACTTTAACGGATTGACCGGGACCGGAGT
GCTCACCGAGTCCAACAAGAAATTCCTGCCGTTCCAACAGTTTGGACGGGACATCGCCGATACTACGGAT
GCTGTGCGGGACCCACAGACTCTGGAGATCCTGGACATTACTCCCTGTTCCTTTGGCGGGGTGTCGGTCA
TCACCCCTGGTACTAACACCAGCAACCAGGTCGCCGTGCTGTATCAGGGGGTGAACTGCACCGAAGTGCC
CGTGGCGATCCACGCCGACCAGCTGACTCCAACTTGGCGCGTGTACTCGACTGGTTCGAACGTGTTCCAG
ACTCGGGCCGGTTGCCTGATCGGAGCGGAGCATGTCAACAACAGCTACGAGTGCGACATCCCTATTGGAG
CCGGGATTTGCGCCAGCTACCAGACCCAGACCAATTCGCCTGGGTCGGCCAGCAGCGTGGCTTCCCAATC
GATCATCGCCTACACCATGTCCCTGGGAGCCGAGAACTCAGTGGCGTACTCCAACAACTCGATTGCCATC
CCCACTAATTTCACGATCAGCGTGACCACCGAGATCCTGCCTGTGTCCATGACCAAGACCTCCGTGGACT
GCACCATGTACATCTGCGGAGACTCCACCGAGTGCTCCAACCTCCTGCTGCAATACGGCTCGTTCTGTAC
CCAACTGAACCGAGCCCTGACTGGGATCGCCGTGGAGCAGGACAAGAACACACAGGAGGTGTTCGCACAA
GTCAAGCAGATCTACAAGACCCCGCCCATCAAGGATTTCGGAGGGTTCAATTTCTCCCAAATTCTGCCGG
ACCCTTCCAAGCCGTCCAAGAGGTCATTCATTGAGGATCTCCTGTTCAACAAGGTCACCCTGGCCGATGC
TGGTTTCATCAAGCAGTACGGAGACTGCCTGGGGGACATCGCAGCCCGCGATCTGATCTGCGCCCAAAAG
TTCAACGGCCTGACCGTCCTGCCTCCGCTTCTGACTGATGAAATGATTGCCCAGTACACCTCTGCGCTGC
TGGCTGGCACTATCACCTCCGGCTGGACCTTCGGCGCTGGAGCAGCACTGCAGATTCCATTTGCCATGCA
AATGGCCTACCGCTTCAACGGAATCGGAGTGACTCAGAACGTCCTGTACGAGAACCAGAAGCTCATCGCC
AACCAGTTCAACTCCGCCATTGGGAAGATTCAGGATTCCCTGTCGAGCACTGCGTCAGCCCTGGGAAAGC
TGCAGGACGTCGTGAACCAGAACGCACAGGCCCTGAACACCCTTGTGAAGCAGCTGTCGTCGAACTTCGG
GGCGATCTCCTCCGTGTTGAACGACATCCTGTCCCGGCTGGACCCGCCTGAGGCAGAAGTGCAGATCGAC
CGGCTGATTACCGGACGCCTCCAGTCCCTTCAAACTTATGTGACCCAGCAGCTGATTCGCGCGGCGGAAA
TTCGGGCTAGCGCCAATCTGGCTGCCACCAAGATGAGCGAATGCGTGCTTGGACAGTCCAAGAGAGTGGA
CTTTTGTGGAAAGGGCTACCACCTGATGAGCTTCCCCCAATCCGCCCCACACGGTGTCGTGTTTCTGCAC
GTGACCTACGTGCCGGCGCAGGAAAAGAACTTCACCACTGCCCCTGCCATCTGCCACGATGGGAAGGCGC
ACTTCCCGAGGGAGGGAGTGTTCGTGTCAAACGGAACCCACTGGTTCGTGACCCAAAGGAACTTCTACGA
GCCCCAGATTATCACCACCGATAACACTTTCGTGAGCGGCAACTGCGACGTGGTCATCGGCATCGTGAAC
AACACTGTGTACGACCCGCTGCAACCGGAGCTCGATAGCTTTAAGGAAGAACTCGACAAGTACTTTAAGA
ATCATACGTCCCCCGATGTGGATCTGGGCGACATTAGCGGTATCAACGCGTCTGTCGTGAACATTCAGAA
GGAGATTGACAGGCTCAACGAAGTCGCCAAAAACCTGAACGAGAGCCTGATAGACTTGCAGGAACTGGGA
AAATACGAGCAGGGCTCCGGTTACATCCCCGAAGCTCCACGGGACGGACAGGCCTACGTGCGCAAGGACG
GAGAATGGGTGCTGCTGAGCACCTTCCTCGGGCGGTCCCTGGAGGTGCTGTTCCAAGGCCCAGGCCACCA
TCATCATCACCACCACCACTCGGCTTGGTCACACCCCCAATTCGAAAAGGGCGGTGGTTCTGGAGGAGGC
GGATCCGGAGGATCCGCGTGGAGTCATCCGCAGTTTGAAAAGTAATCAACTTTCTTGTACAAAGTTGTGA
AATTCTGCAGATATCCATCACACTGGCGGCCGCTCGAGCATGCATCTAGAGGGCCCTATTCTATAGTGTC
ACCTAAATGCTAGAGCTCGCTGATCAGCCTCGACTGTGCCTTCTAGTTGCCAGCCATCTGTTGTTTGCCC
CTCCCCCGTGCCTTCCTTGACCCTGGAAGGTGCCACTCCCACTGTCCTTTCCTAATAAAATGAGGAAATT
GCATCGCATTGTCTGAGTAGGTGTCATTCTATTCTGGGGGGTGGGGTGGGGCAGGACAGCAAGGGGGAGG
ATTGGGAAGACAATAGCAGGCATGCTGGGGATGCGGTGGGCTCTATGGCTTCTGAGGCGGAAAGAACCAG
CTGGGGCTCTAGGGGGTATCCCC
[124 nt withheld, positions 7094-7217]
C
[91 nt withheld, positions 7219-7309]
A
[49 nt withheld, positions 7311-7359]
CCTTTGACGTTGGAGTCCACGTTCTTT
[37 nt withheld, positions 7387-7423]
ACCCTATCTCGGTCTATTCTTTTGATTTATAAGGGATTTTGCCGATTTCGGCCTATTGGTTAAAAAATGA
GCTGATTTAACAAAAATTTAACGCGAATTAATTCTGTGGAATGTGTGTCAGTTAGGGTGTGGAAAGTCCC
CAGGCTCCCCAGCAGGCAGAAGTATGCAAAGCATGCATCTCAATTAGTCAGCAACCAGGTGTGGAAAGTC
CCTAGGCTCCCCAGCAGGCAGAAGTATGCAAAGCATGCATCTCAATTAGTCAGCAACCATAGTCCCGCCC
CTAACTCCGCCCATCCCGCCCCTAACTCCGCCCAGTTCCGCCCATTCTCCGCCCCATGGCTGACTAATTT
TTTTTATTTATGCAGAGGCCGAGGCCGCCTCTGCCTCTGAGCTATTCCAGAAGTAGTGAGGAGGCTTTTT
TGGAGGCCTAGGCTTTTGCAAAAAGCTCCCGGGAGCTTGTATATCCATTTTCGGATCTGATCAAGAGACA
GGATGAGGATCGTTTCGCATGATTGAACAAGATGGATTGCACGCAGGTTCTCCGGCCGCTTGGGTGGAGA
GGCTATTCGGCTATGACTGGGCACAACAGACAATCGGCTGCTCTGATGCCGCCGTGTTCCGGCTGTCAGC
GCAGGGGCGCCCGGTTCTTTTTGTCAAGACCGACCTGTCCGGTGCCCTGAATGAACTGCAGGACGAGGCA
GCGCGGCTATCGTGGCTGGCCACGACGGGCGTTCCTTGCGCAGCTGTGCTCGACGTTGTCACTGAAGCGG
GAAGGGACTGGCTGCTATTGGGCGAAGTGCCGGGGCAGGATCTCCTGTCATCTCACCTTGCTCCTGCCGA
GAAAGTATCCATCATGGCTGATGCAATGCGGCGGCTGCATACGCTTGATCCGGCTACCTGCCCATTCGAC
CACCAAGCGAAACATCGCATCGAGCGAGCACGTACTCGGATGGAAGCCGGTCTTGTCGATCAGGATGATC
TGGACGAAGAGCATCAGGGGCTCGCGCCAGCCGAACTGTTCGCCAGGCTCAAGGCGCGCATGCCCGACGG
CGAGGATCTCGTCGTGACCCATGGCGATGCCTGCTTGCCGAATATCATGGTGGAAAATGGCCGCTTTTCT
GGATTCATCGACTGTGGCCGGCTGGGTGTGGCGGACCGCTATCAGGACATAGCGTTGGCTACCCGTGATA
TTGCTGAAGAGCTTGGCGGCGAATGGGCTGACCGCTTCCTCGTGCTTTACGGTATCGCCGCTCCCGATTC
GCAGCGCATCGCCTTCTATCGCCTTCTTGACGAGTTCTTCTGAGCGGGACTCTGGGGTTCGAAATGACCG
ACCAAGCGACGCCCAACCTGCCATCACGAGATTTCGATTCCACCGCCGCCTTCTATGAAAGGTTGGGCTT
CGGAATCGTTTTCCGGGACGCCGGCTGGATGATCCTCCAGCGCGGGGATCTCATGCTGGAGTTCTTCGCC
CACCCCAACTTGTTTATTGCAGCTTATAATGGTTACAAATAAAGCAATAGCATCACAAATTTCACAAATA
AAGCATTTTTTTCACTGCATTCTAGTTGTGGTTTGTCCAAACTCATCAATGTATCTTATCATGTCTGTAT
ACCGTCGACCTCTAGCTAGAGCTTGGCGTAATCATGGTCATAGCTGTTTCCTGTGTGAAATTGTTATCCG
CTCACAATTCCACACAACATACGAGCCGGAAGCATAAAGTGTAAAGCCTGGGGTGCCTAATGAGTGAGCT
AACTCACATTAATTGCGTTGCGCTCACTGCCCGCTTTCCAGTCGGGAAACCTGTCGTGCCAGCTGCATTA
ATGAATCGGCCAACGCGCGGGGAGAGGCGGTTTGCGTATTGGGCGCTCTTCCGCTTCCTCGCTCACTGAC
TCGCTGCGCTCGGTCGTTCGGCTGCGGCGAGCGGTATCAGCTCACTCAAAGGCGGTAATACGGTTATCCA
CAGAATCAGGGGATAACGCAGGAAAGAACATGTGAGCAAAAGGCCAGCAAAAGGCCAGGAACCGTAAAAA
GGCCGCGTTGCTGGCGTTTTTCCATAGGCTCCGCCCCCCTGACGAGCATCACAAAAATCGACGCTCAAGT
CAGAGGTGGCGAAACCCGACAGGACTATAAAGATACCAGGCGTTTCCCCCTGGAAGCTCCCTCGTGCGCT
CTCCTGTTCCGACCCTGCCGCTTACCGGATACCTGTCCGCCTTTCTCCCTTCGGGAAGCGTGGCGCTTTC
TCATAGCTCACGCTGTAGGTATCTCAGTTCGGTGTAGGTCGTTCGCTCCAAGCTGGGCTGTGTGCACGAA
CCCCCCGTTCAGCCCGACCGCTGCGCCTTATCCGGTAACTATCGTCTTGAGTCCAACCCGGTAAGACACG
ACTTATCGCCACTGGCAGCAGCCACTGGTAACAGGATTAGCAGAGCGAGGTATGTAGGCGGTGCTACAGA
GTTCTTGAAGTGGTGGCCTAACTACGGCTACACTAGAAGAACAGTATTTGGTATCTGCGCTCTGCTGAAG
CCAGTTACCTTCGGAAAAAGAGTTGGTAGCTCTTGATCCGGCAAACAAACCACCGCTGGTAGCGGTGGTT
TTTTTGTTTGCAAGCAGCAGATTACGCGCAGAAAAAAAGGATCTCAAGAAGATCCTTTGATCTTTTCTAC
GGGGTCTGACGCTCAGTGGAACGAAAACTCACGTTAAGGGATTTTGGTCATGAGATTATCAAAAAGGATC
TTCACCTAGATCCTTTTAAATTAAAAATGAAGTTTTAAATCAATCTAAAGTATATATGAGTAAACTTGGT
CTGACAGTTACCAATGCTTAATCAGTGAGGCACCTATCTCAGCGATCTGTCTATTTCGTTCATCCATAGT
TGCCTGACTCCCCGTCGTGTAGATAACTACGATACGGGAGGGCTTACCATCTGGCCCCAGTGCTGCAATG
ATACCGCGAGACCCACGCTCACCGGCTCCAGATTTATCAGCAATAAACCAGCCAGCCGGAAGGGCCGAGC
GCAGAAGTGGTCCTGCAACTTTATCCGCCTCCATCCAGTCTATTAATTGTTGCCGGGAAGCTAGAGTAAG
TAGTTCGCCAGTTAATAGTTTGCGCAACGTTGTTGCCATTGCTACAGGCATCGTGGTGTCACGCTCGTCG
TTTGGTATGGCTTCATTCAGCTCCGGTTCCCAACGATCAAGGCGAGTTACATGATCCCCCATGTTGTGCA
AAAAAGCGGTTAGCTCCTTCGGTCCTCCGATCGTTGTCAGAAGTAAGTTGGCCGCAGTGTTATCACTCAT
GGTTATGGCAGCACTGCATAATTCTCTTACTGTCATGCCATCCGTAAGATGCTTTTCTGTGACTGGTGAG
TACTCAACCAAGTCATTCTGAGAATAGTGTATGCGGCGACCGAGTTGCTCTTGCCCGGCGTCAATACGGG
ATAATACCGCGCCACATAGCAGAACTTTAAAAGTGCTCATCATTGGAAAACGTTCTTCGGGGCGAAAACT
CTCAAGGATCTTACCGCTGTTGAGATCCAGTTCGATGTAACCCACTCGTGCACCCAACTGATCTTCAGCA
TCTTTTACTTTCACCAGCGTTTCTGGGTGAGCAAAAACAGGAAGGCAAAATGCCGCAAAAAAGGGAATAA
GGGCGACACGGAAATGTTGAATACTCATACTCTTCCTTTTTCAATATTATTGAAGCATTTATCAGGGTTA
TTGTCTCATGAGCGGATACATATTTGAATGTATTTAGAAAAATAAACAAATAGGGGTTCCGCGCACATTT
CCCCGAAAAGTGCCACCTGACGTCG
Features (pLannotate 1.2.2; 23 found; start..end, strand, type, name):
    203..1992    -  rep_origin     oriP: Epstein-Barr virus oriP replication origin (Yates et al., 2000)
   2013..2065    -  misc_feature   bom (fragment): basis of mobility region from pBR322
   2198..2218    +  protein_bind   attB4: mutant version of attB; core recombination site for the Gateway® BP reaction BP Clonase™
   2229..2532    +  enhancer       CMV enhancer: human cytomegalovirus immediate early enhancer
   2534..2733    +  promoter       CMV promoter: human cytomegalovirus (CMV) immediate early promoter
   2803..2820    +  protein_bind   attL1 (fragment): mutant version of attL; recombination site for the Gateway® LR reaction LR Clonase™
   2829..6452    +  CDS            S (fragment): SPIKE_SARS2 - Experimental evidence at protein level: Swiss-Prot protein existence level 1. [Spike glycoprotein]: May down-regulate host tetherin (BST2) by lysosomal degradation, thereby counteracting its antiviral activity. From Severe acute respiratory syndrome coronavirus 2 (2019-nCoV) (SARS-CoV-2).
   6700..6717    -  protein_bind   attL2 (fragment): mutant version of attL; recombination site for the Gateway® LR reaction LR Clonase™
   6780..6798    -  promoter       SP6 promoter: promoter for bacteriophage SP6 RNA polymerase
   6824..7048    +  polyA_signal   bGH poly(A) signal: bovine growth hormone polyadenylation signal
   7052..7073    +  promoter       SV40 promoter (fragment): SV40 enhancer and early promoter
   7094..7522    +  rep_origin     f1 ori (sequence partly withheld): f1 bacteriophage origin of replication; arrow indicates direction of (+) strand synthesis
   7536..7865    +  promoter       SV40 promoter: SV40 enhancer and early promoter
   7932..8723    +  CDS            neo: KKA2_KLEPN - Also known as kan, nptII. Experimental evidence at protein level: Swiss-Prot protein existence level 1. Resistance to kanamycin, neomycin, paromomycin, ribostamycin, butirosin and gentamicin B. From Klebsiella pneumoniae.
   8747..8905    +  CDS            ble (fragment): BLE_KLEPN - Experimental evidence at protein level: Swiss-Prot protein existence level 1. Binding protein with a strong affinity to the bleomycin family of antibiotics. Binds to CL990; an antimitotic-antibiotic compound. From Klebsiella pneumoniae.
   8900..9021    +  polyA_signal   SV40 poly(A) signal: SV40 polyadenylation signal
   9092..9114    -  protein_bind   lac operator (fragment): The lac repressor binds to the lac operator to inhibit transcription in E. coli. This inhibition can be relieved by adding lactose or isopropyl-β-D-thiogalactopyranoside (IPTG). lac repressor encoded by lacI
   9118..9148    -  promoter       lac promoter: promoter for the E. coli lac operon
   9163..9184    -  protein_bind   CAP binding site: CAP binding activates transcription in the presence of cAMP. E. coli catabolite activator protein
   9197..9289    -  CDS            lacI (fragment): lac repressor; lacI; The lac repressor binds to the lac operator to inhibit transcription in E. coli. This inhibition can be relieved by adding lactose or isopropyl-β-D-thiogalactopyranoside (IPTG).
   9472..10060   -  rep_origin     ori: high-copy-number ColE1/pMB1/pBR322/pUC origin of replication
  10231..11091   -  CDS            AmpR: β-lactamase; bla; confers resistance to ampicillin, carbenicillin, and related antibiotics
  11092..11196   -  promoter       AmpR promoter: bla
