[The description below was written by a language model from this plasmid's Addgene catalogue record and pLannotate feature annotations shown in this document.]
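Description:
R619-M64-303 is an 11.2 kb mammalian expression plasmid built by Gateway recombination into the pDest-303 destination backbone, designed to produce a soluble, secreted-form SARS-CoV-2 spike trimer carrying the D614G substitution. In E. coli it is maintained as a high-copy plasmid through a ColE1/pUC-type origin and selected with ampicillin via the β-lactamase gene; an f1 origin is also present. For mammalian cells the backbone supplies an SV40 promoter-driven neomycin phosphotransferase cassette with an SV40 polyadenylation signal, allowing G418 selection, and an Epstein-Barr virus oriP element, which can support episomal maintenance in cells that express EBNA1.

The expression cassette is driven by the promoter recorded as CMV51, annotated in the feature table as the human CMV immediate-early enhancer and promoter, and is terminated by the bovine growth hormone polyadenylation signal. Residual Gateway recombination sites flank the promoter and the insert, reflecting multisite assembly of the promoter and coding modules. The open reading frame, codon-optimized for mammalian expression, encodes spike residues 1–1208, that is, the ectodomain without the transmembrane anchor. According to the construct name it carries the "2P" changes, understood as the two stabilizing proline substitutions that hold spike in its prefusion conformation, followed by a T4 fibritin foldon domain that drives trimerization. At the C terminus sit a 3C protease cleavage site, an eight-histidine tag and a tandem Strep-tag II, which permit affinity purification and optional tag removal; the automated annotation identifies only the spike portion and not these downstream elements. The plasmid is intended for high-yield production of spike trimer in mammalian culture, with the associated publication focused on antigen for serology assays.
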