Addgene plasmid #166011: R619-M64-303: CMV51p> SARS-CoV-2 S(1-1208)-2P-T4f-3C-His8-Strep2x2 D614G
Purpose: mammalian expression of SARS-CoV-2 soluble spike trimer protein (D614G mutant)
Depositing lab: Dominic Esposito. Depositing organization: National Cancer Institute (NCI). Publication: Optimizing high-yield production of SARS-CoV-2 soluble spike trimers for serology assays. Esposito D, Mehalko J, Drew M, Snead K, Wall V, Taylor T, Frank P, Denson JP, Hong M, Gulten G, Sadtler K, Messing S, Gillette W. Protein Expr Purif. 2020 Jun 4;174:105686. doi: 10.1016/j.pep.2020.105686. PubMed 32504802.
Backbone
  Vector backbone: pDest-303
  Vector type: Mammalian Expression
  Selectable markers: Neomycin (select with G418)
Growth in bacteria
  Bacterial resistance: Ampicillin, 100 μg/mL
  Growth temperature: 37°C
  Growth strain: DH5alpha
  Copy number: High Copy
Gene/Insert
  Gene/Insert name: SARS-CoV-2 S (spike)
  Species: Other
  Mutation: D614G
  Entrez Gene: S (a.k.a. GU280_gp02, spike glycoprotein)
  Promoter: CMV51
  Tag / fusion protein: 3C-His8-Strep2x2 (C terminal on insert)
  Cloning method: Gateway Cloning
Terms and licenses: Academic/Nonprofit Terms; Industry Terms: Not Available to Industry
Depositor comments: DNA sequence optimized for mammalian expression
How to cite: R619-M64-303: CMV51p> SARS-CoV-2 S(1-1208)-2P-T4f-3C-His8-Strep2x2 D614G was a gift from Dominic Esposito (Addgene plasmid # 166011 ; http://n2t.net/addgene:166011 ; RRID:Addgene_166011)
